Addgene plasmid #174878: pLR5-CAG-hMCP-mScarlet-I-NLS
Purpose: PiggyBac transposon vector for expression of MCP-mScarlet-I-NLS
Depositing lab: Hiroshi Ochiai. Depositing organization: Hiroshima University. Publication: STREAMING-tag system reveals spatiotemporal relationships between transcriptional regulatory factors and transcriptional activity. Ohishi H, Shimada S, Uchino S, Li J, Sato Y, Shintani M, Owada H, Ohkawa Y, Pertsinidis A, Yamamoto T, Kimura H, Ochiai H. Nat Commun. 2022 Dec 20;13(1):7672. doi: 10.1038/s41467-022-35286-2. PubMed 36539402.
Backbone
  Vector backbone: pPB-LR5
  Total vector size (bp): 8652
  Vector type: Mammalian Expression ; piggyBac vector
  Selectable markers: Neomycin (select with G418)
Growth in bacteria
  Bacterial resistance: Ampicillin, 100 μg/mL
  Growth temperature: 37°C
  Growth strain: DH5alpha
  Copy number: High Copy
Gene/Insert
  Gene/Insert name: MCP-mScarlet-I-NLS
  Species: Synthetic
Terms and licenses: Academic/Nonprofit Terms; Industry Terms: Not Available to Industry
How to cite: pLR5-CAG-hMCP-mScarlet-I-NLS was a gift from Hiroshi Ochiai (Addgene plasmid # 174878 ; http://n2t.net/addgene:174878 ; RRID:Addgene_174878)
