[The description below was written by a language model from this plasmid's Addgene catalogue record and pLannotate feature annotations shown in this document.]
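Description:
pLR5-CAG-hMCP-mScarlet-I-NLS is an 8.65 kb mammalian expression plasmid built on the pPB-LR5 piggyBac transposon backbone and designed for stable genomic integration of a fluorescent RNA-binding reporter. In bacteria it is maintained as a high-copy plasmid through a ColE1/pUC-type origin and selected with ampicillin via the β-lactamase gene. A phage f1 origin and remnants of a lacZα/lac promoter cloning region with flanking T7 and T3 promoters are also present. The piggyBac terminal repeats implied by the backbone and stated purpose are not annotated in the automated feature table, so their exact positions are not given in the record.

The payload is driven by the CAG promoter, annotated as the CMV enhancer, chicken β-actin promoter and chimeric β-actin/β-globin intron, which gives strong constitutive expression in many mammalian cell types. It drives a synthetic open reading frame encoding the bacteriophage MS2 coat protein (MCP) fused to the fast-maturing monomeric red fluorescent protein mScarlet-I. SV40 nuclear localization signal fragments are annotated both upstream of MCP and after mScarlet-I. Downstream, a second chimeric intron and an EMCV IRES link the neomycin phosphotransferase gene to the same transcript, which ends at SV40 polyadenylation signals, so G418 selection enriches for cells that express the fusion. Short hits to an HIV-1 LTR, VC155 and large T antigen are probably linker or annotation artefacts.

MCP binds MS2 stem-loop hairpins, so the nuclear red fusion can label transcripts carrying MS2 repeats. When co-delivered with a piggyBac transposase source, the construct yields stable lines for live imaging of nascent transcription, consistent with its associated study of transcriptional activity and regulatory factors.
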