Features (pLannotate 1.2.2; 27 found; start..end, strand, type, name):
     30..458     -  rep_origin     f1 ori (sequence partly withheld): f1 bacteriophage origin of replication; arrow indicates direction of (+) strand synthesis
    463..618     -  CDS            lacZα (fragment): LacZα fragment of β-galactosidase; lacZ fragment
    626..644     +  promoter       T7 promoter: promoter for bacteriophage T7 RNA polymerase
   1054..1357    +  enhancer       CMV enhancer: human cytomegalovirus immediate early enhancer
   1359..1636    +  promoter       chicken β-actin promoter: No description available
   1637..2654    +  intron         chimeric intron: chimera between introns from chicken β-actin and rabbit β-globin
   2703..2736    +  LTR            5' LTR (truncated) (fragment): truncated 5' long terminal repeat (LTR) from HIV-1
   2752..2770    +  promoter       T7 promoter: promoter for bacteriophage T7 RNA polymerase
   2822..2838    +  CDS            SV40 NLS (fragment): nuclear localization signal of SV40 (simian virus 40) large T antigen
   2903..3253    +  CDS            CAPSD_BPMS2 (fragment): Experimental evidence at protein level: Swiss-Prot protein existence level 1. Acts as a translational repressor of viral replicase synthesis late in infection. This latter function is the result of capsid protein interaction with an RNA hairpin which contains the replicase ribosome-binding site. From Escherichia phage MS2 (Bacteriophage MS2).
   3293..3988    +  CDS            mScarlet-I: mScarlet-I is a basic (constitutively fluorescent) red fluorescent protein published in 2016, derived from synthetic construct. It is reported to be a rapidly-maturing monomer with moderate acid sensitivity.
   3989..4006    +  CDS            VC155 (fragment): C-terminal fragment of mVenus for use in bimolecular fluorescence complementation (BiFC) (Kodama and Hu, 2010)
   4022..4038    +  CDS            SV40 NLS (fragment): nuclear localization signal of SV40 (simian virus 40) large T antigen
   4129..4358    +  intron         chimeric intron: chimera between introns from adenovirus and immunoglobulin heavy chain genes
   4541..5003    +  misc_feature   IRES: internal ribosome entry site (IRES) of the encephalomyocarditis virus (EMCV)
   5039..5842    +  CDS            NeoR/KanR: aminoglycoside phosphotransferase from Tn5; aph(3')-II (or nptII); confers resistance to neomycin, kanamycin, and G418 (Geneticin®)
   5865..5949    +  CDS            large T antigen (fragment): large T antigen from SV40 (simian virus 40)
   5972..6093    +  polyA_signal   SV40 poly(A) signal: SV40 polyadenylation signal
   6104..6155    +  polyA_signal   SV40 poly(A) signal (fragment): SV40 polyadenylation signal
   6464..6482    -  promoter       T3 promoter: promoter for bacteriophage T3 RNA polymerase
   6527..6543    -  protein_bind   lac operator: The lac repressor binds to the lac operator to inhibit transcription in E. coli. This inhibition can be relieved by adding lactose or isopropyl-β-D-thiogalactopyranoside (IPTG). lac repressor encoded by lacI
   6551..6581    -  promoter       lac promoter: promoter for the E. coli lac operon
   6596..6617    -  protein_bind   CAP binding site: CAP binding activates transcription in the presence of cAMP. E. coli catabolite activator protein
   6630..6722    -  CDS            lacI (fragment): lac repressor; lacI; The lac repressor binds to the lac operator to inhibit transcription in E. coli. This inhibition can be relieved by adding lactose or isopropyl-β-D-thiogalactopyranoside (IPTG).
   6905..7493    -  rep_origin     ori: high-copy-number ColE1/pMB1/pBR322/pUC origin of replication
   7664..8524    -  CDS            AmpR: β-lactamase; bla; confers resistance to ampicillin, carbenicillin, and related antibiotics
   8525..8629    -  promoter       AmpR promoter: bla
>Addgene plasmid #174878 | pLR5-CAG-hMCP-mScarlet-I-NLS | addgene full sequence | sequence record 345219 | Addgene NGS Result
CTAAATTGTAAGCGTTAATATTTTGTTAAAATTCGCGTTAAATTTTTGTTAAATCAGCTCATTTTTTAAC
CAATAGGCCGAAATCGGCAAAATCCCTTATAAATCAAAAGAATAGACCGAGATAGGGT
[37 nt withheld, positions 129-165]
AAAGAACGTGGACTCCAACGTCAAAGG
[49 nt withheld, positions 193-241]
T
[91 nt withheld, positions 243-333]
G
[124 nt withheld, positions 335-458]
CCCATTCGCCATTCAGGCTGCGCAACTGTTGGGAAGGGCGATCGGTGCGGGCCTCTTCGCTATTACGCCA
GCTGGCGAAAGGGGGATGTGCTGCAAGGCGATTAAGTTGGGTAACGCCAGGGTTTTCCCAGTCACGACGT
TGTAAAACGACGGCCAGTGAGCGCGCGTAATACGACTCACTATAGGGCGAATTGGGGCGCGCCATTCTAG
ATTAACCCTAGAAAGATAGTCTGCGTAAAATTGACGCATGCATTCTTGAAATATTGCTCTCTCTTTCTAA
ATAGCGCGAATCCGTCGCTGTGCATTTAGGACATCTCAGTCGCCGCTTGGAGCTCCCGTGAGGCGTGCTT
GTCAATGCGGTAAGTGTCACTGATTTTGAACTATAACGACCGCGTGAGTCAAAATGACGCATGATTATCT
TTTACGTGACTTTTAAGATTTAACTCATACGATAATTATATTGTTATTTCATGTTCTACTTACGTGATAA
CTTATTATATATATATTTTCTTGTTATAGATATCAACTAGAATGCTAGTTATTAATAGTAATCAATTACG
GGGTCATTAGTTCATAGCCCATATATGGAGTTCCGCGTTACATAACTTACGGTAAATGGCCCGCCTGGCT
GACCGCCCAACGACCCCCGCCCATTGACGTCAATAATGACGTATGTTCCCATAGTAACGCCAATAGGGAC
TTTCCATTGACGTCAATGGGTGGAGTATTTACGGTAAACTGCCCACTTGGCAGTACATCAAGTGTATCAT
ATGCCAAGTACGCCCCCTATTGACGTCAATGACGGTAAATGGCCCGCCTGGCATTATGCCCAGTACATGA
CCTTATGGGACTTTCCTACTTGGCAGTACATCTACGTATTAGTCATCGCTATTACCATGGTCGAGGTGAG
CCCCACGTTCTGCTTCACTCTCCCCATCTCCCCCCCCTCCCCACCCCCAATTTTGTATTTATTTATTTTT
TAATTATTTTGTGCAGCGATGGGGGCGGGGGGGGGGGGGGGGSGCGCGCCGGGGGGGGGGGGGGGGGGGG
GGGGGGGGGGSGGGGSGRGGCGGAGAGGTGCGGCGGCAGCCAATCAGAGCGGCGCGCTCCGAAAGTTTCC
TTTTATGGCGAGGCGGCGGCGGCGGCGGCCCTATAAAAAGCGAAGCGCGCGGCGGGCGGGAGTCGCTGCG
CGCTGCCTTCGCCCCGTGCCCCGCTCCGCCGCCGCCTCGCGCCGCCCGCCCCGGCTCTGACTGACCGCGT
TACTCCCACAGGTGAGCGGGCGGGACGGCCCTTCTCCTCCGGGCTGTAATTAGCGCTTGGTTTAATGACG
GCTTGTTTCTTTTCTGTGGCTGCGTGAAAGCCTTGAGGGGCTCCGGGAGGGCCCTTTGTGCGGGGGGAGC
GGCTCGGGGGGTGCGTGCGTGTGTGTGTGCGTGGGGAGCGCCGCGTGCGGCTCCGCGCTGCCCGGCGGCT
GTGAGCGCTGCGGGCGCGGCGCGGGGCTTTGTGCGCTCCGCAGTGTGCGCGAGGGGAGCGCGGCCGGGGG
CGGTGCCCCGCGGTGCGGGGGGGGCTGCGAGGGGAACAAAGGCTGCGTGCGGGGTGTGTGCGTGGGGGGG
TGAGCAGGGGGTGTGGGCGCGTCGGTCGGGCTGCAACCCCCCCTGCACCCCCCTCCCCGAGTTGCTGAGC
ACGGCCCGGCTTCGGGTGCGGGGCTCCGTACGGGGCGTGGCGCGGGGCTCGCCGTGCCGGGCGGGGGGTG
GCGGCAGGTGGGGGTGCCGGGCGGGGCGGGGCCGCCTCGGGCCGGGGRGGGCTCGGGGGAGGGGCGCGGC
GGCCCCCGGAGCGCCGGCGGCTGTCGAGGCGCGGCGAGCCGCAGCCATTGCCTTTTATGGTAATCGTGCG
AGAGGGCGCAGGGACTTCCTTTGTCCCAAATCTGTGCGGAGCCGAAATCTGGGAGGCGCCGCCGCACCCC
CTCTAGCGGGCGCGGGGCGAAGCGGTGCGGCGCCGGCAGGAAGGAAATGGGCGGGGAGGGCCTTCGTGCG
TCGCCGCGCCGCCGTCCCCTTCTCCCTCTCCAGCCTCGGGGCTGTCCGCGGGGGGACGGCTGCCTTCGGG
GGGGGACGGGGCAGGGCGGGGTTCGGCTTCTGGCGTGTGACCGGCGGCTCTAGAGCCTCTGCTAACCATG
TTCATGCCTTCTTCTTTTTCCTACAGCTCCTGGGCAACGTGCTGGTTATTGTGCTGTCTCATCATTTTGG
CAAAGAGCTCTCTGGCTAACTAGAGAACCCACTGCTTACTGGCTTATCGAAATTAATACGACTCACTATA
GGGAGACCCAAGCTTGGTATCGACCTCGGATCGTCGCTAGCGATATCATGGGTCCAAAAAAGAAGAGAAA
AGTGGGATACCCGTACGACGTTCCCGACTACGCTATTGAGGGGCGCCACATGTTGGCAGTGAAGATGGCG
TCCAATTTCACCCAATTTGTGTTGGTGGACAATGGGGGTACAGGGGATGTGACAGTAGCACCTTCCAACT
TTGCCAATGGTATCGCAGAATGGATTTCCAGCAATTCCCGATCCCAGGCTTACAAGGTTACATGTTCTGT
CAGGCAGAGTTCGGCGCAGAATCGCAAATACACCATCAAAGTCGAAGTCCCAAAAGGAGCTTGGCGTTCA
TACCTGAATATGGAACTCACAATACCTATTTTCGCAACCAACTCCGACTGTGAGCTGATCGTTAAAGCGA
TGCAGGGTTTGCTGAAAGATGGCAACCCTATCCCCAGTGCCATTGCAGCTAACTCCGGGATCTACGCTAT
GGCGAGCAACTTCACACAAACCGGTGAATTCACCATGGTGAGTAAAGGAGAAGCTGTGATCAAAGAGTTT
ATGCGCTTCAAAGTCCATATGGAAGGAAGCATGAACGGGCACGAGTTTGAGATCGAAGGTGAGGGTGAAG
GCCGCCCCTACGAGGGCACACAGACAGCTAAGCTGAAAGTTACCAAGGGAGGCCCTCTACCTTTCTCCTG
GGATATTCTGTCCCCACAGTTTATGTACGGGAGTAGAGCCTTCATTAAGCACCCTGCAGACATTCCTGAC
TACTATAAGCAGTCCTTTCCAGAGGGCTTTAAATGGGAGAGGGTTATGAACTTCGAGGATGGCGGTGCAG
TTACCGTTACACAGGATACTTCCTTAGAAGATGGTACTCTGATCTATAAGGTGAAGCTACGAGGCACCAA
TTTTCCCCCCGACGGACCTGTGATGCAGAAAAAAACTATGGGTTGGGAGGCAAGCACCGAGCGGCTGTAC
CCCGAAGATGGTGTGCTGAAGGGGGATATTAAAATGGCCCTAAGGCTTAAAGACGGAGGACGCTATCTGG
CAGACTTCAAAACCACCTACAAAGCGAAAAAACCTGTTCAAATGCCGGGCGCGTATAATGTGGACCGAAA
GTTGGATATCACATCACACAACGAAGATTACACCGTGGTGGAACAGTACGAGCGCAGCGAGGGCAGACAC
AGTACCGGAGGTATGGATGAGCTGTACAAGATGGACGAGCTGTACAAGCCTGCAGGCGGATCCCCAAAAA
AGAAGAGAAAAGTGCTCGAGGTTAATTAATGAGCGGCCGCATAGATAACTGATCCAGTGTGCTGGAATTA
ATTCGCTGTCTGCGAGGGCCAGCTGTTGGGGTGAGTACTCCCTCTCAAAAGCGGGCATGACTTCTGCGCT
AAGATTGTCAGTTTCCAAAAACGAGGAGGATTTGATATTCACCTGGCCCGCGGTGATGCCTTTGAGGGTG
GCCGCGTCCATCTGGTCAGAAAAGACAATCTTTTTGTTGTCAAGCTTGAGGTGTGGCAGGCTTGAGATCT
GGCCATACACTTGAGTGACAATGACATCCACTTTGCCTTTCTCTCCACAGGTGTCCACTCCCAGGTCCAA
CTGCAGGTCGAGCATGCATCTAGGGCGGCCAATTCCGCCCCTCTCCCCCCCCCCCTCTCCCTCCCCCCCC
CCTAACGTTACTGGCCGAAGCCGCTTGGAATAAGGCCGGTGTGCGTTTGTCTATATGTTATTTTCCACCA
TATTGCCGTCTTTTGGCAATGTGAGGGCCCGGAAACCTGGCCCTGTCTTCTTGACGAGCATTCCTAGGGG
TCTTTCCCCTCTCGCCAAAGGAATGCAAGGTCTGTTGAATGTCGTGAAGGAAGCAGTTCCTCTGGAAGCT
TCTTGAAGACAAACAACGTCTGTAGCGACCCTTTGCAGGCAGCGGAACCCCCCACCTGGCGACAGGTGCC
TCTGCGGCCAAAAGCCACGTGTATAAGATACACCTGCAAAGGCGGCACAACCCCAGTGCCACGTTGTGAG
TTGGATAGTTGTGGAAAGAGTCAAATGGCTCTCCTCAAGCGTATTCAACAAGGGGCTGAAGGATGCCCAG
AAGGTACCCCATTGTATGGGATCTGATCTGGGGCCTCGGTGCACATGCTTTACATGTGTTTAGTCGAGGT
TAAAAAAACGTCTAGGCCCCCCGAACCACGGGGACGTGGTTTTCCTTTGAAAAACACGATGATAAGCTTG
CCACAACCCGGGATAATTCCTGCAGCCAATATGGGATCGGCCATTGAACAAGATGGATTGCACGCAGGTT
CTCCGGCCGCTTGGGTGGAGAGGCTATTCGGCTATGACTGGGCACAACAGACAATCGGCTGCTCTGATGC
CGCCGTGTTCCGGCTGTCAGCGCAGGGGCGCCCGGTTCTTTTTGTCAAGACCGACCTGTCCGGTGCCCTG
AATGAACTGCAGGACGAGGCAGCGCGGCTATCGTGGCTGGCCACGACGGGCGTTCCTTGCGCAGCTGTGC
TCGACGTTGTCACTGAAGCGGGAAGGGACTGGCTGCTATTGGGCGAAGTGCCGGGGCAGGATCTCCTGTC
ATCTCACCTTGCTCCTGCCGAGAAAGTATCCATCATGGCTGATGCAATGCGGCGGCTGCATACGCTTGAT
CCGGCTACCTGCCCATTCGACCACCAAGCGAAACATCGCATCGAGCGAGCACGTACTCGGATGGAAGCCG
GTCTTGTCGATCAGGATGATCTGGACGAAGAGCATCAGGGGCTCGCGCCAGCCGAACTGTTCGCCAGGCT
CAAGGCGCGCATGCCCGACGGCGATGATCTCGTCGTGACCCATGGCGATGCCTGCTTGCCGAATATCATG
GTGGAAAATGGCCGCTTTTCTGGATTCATCGACTGTGGCCGGCTGGGTGTGGCGGACCGCTATCAGGACA
TAGCGTTGGCTACCCGTGATATTGCTGAAGAGCTTGGCGGCGAATGGGCTGACCGCTTCCTCGTGCTTTA
CGGTATCGCCGCTCCCGATTCGCAGCGCATCGCCTTCTATCGCCTTCTTGACGAGTTCTTCTGAGGGGAT
CAATTCTCTAGATAACTGATCATAATCAGCCATACCACATTTGTAGAGGTTTTACTTGCTTTAAAAAACC
TCCCACACCTCCCCCTGAACCTGAAACATAAAATGAATGCAATTGTTGTTGTTAACTTGTTTATTGCAGC
TTATAATGGTTACAAATAAAGCAATAGCATCACAAATTTCACAAATAAAGCATTTTTTTCACTGCATTCT
AGTTGTGGTTTGTCCAAACTCATCAATGTATCTTAACGCGTCGAGTGCATTCTAGTTGTGGTTTGTCCAA
ACTCATCAATGTATCTTATCATGTCTGTATACCGTCGACATACTAGTTAAAAGTTTTGTTACTTTATAGA
AGAAATTTTGAGTTTTTGTTTTTTTTTAATAAATAAATAAACATAAATAAATTGTTTGTTGAATTTATTA
TTAGTATGTAAGTGTAAATATAATAAAACTTAATATCTATTCAAATTAATAAATAAACCTCGATATACAG
ACCGATAAAACACATGCGTCAATTTTACGCATGATTATCTTTAACGTACGTCACAATATGATTATCTTTC
TAGGGTTAATCTAGTATACGCGTATGCGGCCGCTTAATTAATCCAGCTTTTGTTCCCTTTAGTGAGGGTT
AATTGCGCGCTTGGCGTAATCATGGTCATAGCTGTTTCCTGTGTGAAATTGTTATCCGCTCACAATTCCA
CACAACATACGAGCCGGAAGCATAAAGTGTAAAGCCTGGGGTGCCTAATGAGTGAGCTAACTCACATTAA
TTGCGTTGCGCTCACTGCCCGCTTTCCAGTCGGGAAACCTGTCGTGCCAGCTGCATTAATGAATCGGCCA
ACGCGCGGGGAGAGGCGGTTTGCGTATTGGGCGCTCTTCCGCTTCCTCGCTCACTGACTCGCTGCGCTCG
GTCGTTCGGCTGCGGCGAGCGGTATCAGCTCACTCAAAGGCGGTAATACGGTTATCCACAGAATCAGGGG
ATAACGCAGGAAAGAACATGTGAGCAAAAGGCCAGCAAAAGGCCAGGAACCGTAAAAAGGCCGCGTTGCT
GGCGTTTTTCCATAGGCTCCGCCCCCCTGACGAGCATCACAAAAATCGACGCTCAAGTCAGAGGTGGCGA
AACCCGACAGGACTATAAAGATACCAGGCGTTTCCCCCTGGAAGCTCCCTCGTGCGCTCTCCTGTTCCGA
CCCTGCCGCTTACCGGATACCTGTCCGCCTTTCTCCCTTCGGGAAGCGTGGCGCTTTCTCATAGCTCACG
CTGTAGGTATCTCAGTTCGGTGTAGGTCGTTCGCTCCAAGCTGGGCTGTGTGCACGAACCCCCCGTTCAG
CCCGACCGCTGCGCCTTATCCGGTAACTATCGTCTTGAGTCCAACCCGGTAAGACACGACTTATCGCCAC
TGGCAGCAGCCACTGGTAACAGGATTAGCAGAGCGAGGTATGTAGGCGGTGCTACAGAGTTCTTGAAGTG
GTGGCCTAACTACGGCTACACTAGAAGAACAGTATTTGGTATCTGCGCTCTGCTGAAGCCAGTTACCTTC
GGAAAAAGAGTTGGTAGCTCTTGATCCGGCAAACAAACCACCGCTGGTAGCGGTGGTTTTTTTGTTTGCA
AGCAGCAGATTACGCGCAGAAAAAAAGGATCTCAAGAAGATCCTTTGATCTTTTCTACGGGGTCTGACGC
TCAGTGGAACGAAAACTCACGTTAAGGGATTTTGGTCATGAGATTATCAAAAAGGATCTTCACCTAGATC
CTTTTAAATTAAAAATGAAGTTTTAAATCAATCTAAAGTATATATGAGTAAACTTGGTCTGACAGTTACC
AATGCTTAATCAGTGAGGCACCTATCTCAGCGATCTGTCTATTTCGTTCATCCATAGTTGCCTGACTCCC
CGTCGTGTAGATAACTACGATACGGGAGGGCTTACCATCTGGCCCCAGTGCTGCAATGATACCGCGAGAC
CCACGCTCACCGGCTCCAGATTTATCAGCAATAAACCAGCCAGCCGGAAGGGCCGAGCGCAGAAGTGGTC
CTGCAACTTTATCCGCCTCCATCCAGTCTATTAATTGTTGCCGGGAAGCTAGAGTAAGTAGTTCGCCAGT
TAATAGTTTGCGCAACGTTGTTGCCATTGCTACAGGCATCGTGGTGTCACGCTCGTCGTTTGGTATGGCT
TCATTCAGCTCCGGTTCCCAACGATCAAGGCGAGTTACATGATCCCCCATGTTGTGCAAAAAAGCGGTTA
GCTCCTTCGGTCCTCCGATCGTTGTCAGAAGTAAGTTGGCCGCAGTGTTATCACTCATGGTTATGGCAGC
ACTGCATAATTCTCTTACTGTCATGCCATCCGTAAGATGCTTTTCTGTGACTGGTGAGTACTCAACCAAG
TCATTCTGAGAATAGTGTATGCGGCGACCGAGTTGCTCTTGCCCGGCGTCAATACGGGATAATACCGCGC
CACATAGCAGAACTTTAAAAGTGCTCATCATTGGAAAACGTTCTTCGGGGCGAAAACTCTCAAGGATCTT
ACCGCTGTTGAGATCCAGTTCGATGTAACCCACTCGTGCACCCAACTGATCTTCAGCATCTTTTACTTTC
ACCAGCGTTTCTGGGTGAGCAAAAACAGGAAGGCAAAATGCCGCAAAAAAGGGAATAAGGGCGACACGGA
AATGTTGAATACTCATACTCTTCCTTTTTCAATATTATTGAAGCATTTATCAGGGTTATTGTCTCATGAG
CGGATACATATTTGAATGTATTTAGAAAAATAAACAAATAGGGGTTCCGCGCACATTTCCCCGAAAAGTG
CCAC
